>Addgene plasmid #218766 | pEVOL-tac-EcTyrRS-VSMA*-lpp-tRNA_CUA^EcTyr | addgene full sequence | sequence record 436930 | Addgene NGS Result
AAAAAAATATTCTCAACATAAAAAACTTTGTGTAATACTTGTAACGCTGGTGGGGTTCCCGAGCGGCCAA
AGGGAGCAGACTCTAAATCTGCCGTCATCGACTTCGAAGGTTCGAATCCTTCCCCCACCACCAAATTCGA
AAAGCCTGCTCAACGAGCAGGCTTTTTTGCATGCTCGAGCAGCTCAGGGTCGAATTTGCTTTCGAATTTC
TGCCATTCATCCGCTTATTATCACTTATTCAGGCGTAGCAACCAGGCGTTTAAGGGCACCAATAACTGCC
TTAAAAAAATTACGCCCCGCCCTGCCACTCATCGCAGTACTGTTGTAATTCATTAAGCATTCTGCCGACA
TGGAAGCCATCACAAACGGCATGATGAACCTGAATCGCCAGCGGCATCAGCACCTTGTCGCCTTGCGTAT
AATATTTGCCCATGGTGAAAACGGGGGCGAAGAAGTTGTCCATATTGGCCACGTTTAAATCAAAACTGGT
GAAACTCACCCAGGGATTGGCTGAGACGAAAAACATATTCTCAATAAACCCTTTAGGGAAATAGGCCAGG
TTTTCACCGTAACACGCCACATCTTGCGAATATATGTGTAGAAACTGCCGGAAATCGTCGTGGTATTCAC
TCCAGAGCGATGAAAACGTTTCAGTTTGCTCATGGAAAACGGTGTAACAAGGGTGAACACTATCCCATAT
CACCAGCTCACCTTCTTTCATTGCCATACGGAATTCCGGATGAGCATTCATCAGGCGGGCAAGAATGTGA
ATAAAGGCCGGATAAAACTTGTGCTTATTTTTCTTTACGGTCTTTAAAAAGGCCGTAATATCCAGCTGAA
CGGTCTGGTTATAGGTACATTGAGCAACTGACTGAAATGCCTCAAAATGTTCTTTACGATGCCATTGGGA
TATATCAACGGTGGTATATCCAGTGATTTTTTTCTCCATTTTAGCTTCCTTAGCTCCTGAAAATCTCGAT
AACTCAAAAAATACGCCCGGTAGTGATCTTATTTCATTATGGTGAAAGTTGGAACCTCTTACGTGCCGAT
CAACGTCTCATTTTCGCCAAAAGTTGGCCCAGGGCTTCCCGGTATCAACAGGGACACCAGGATTTATTTA
TTCTGCGAAGTGATCTTCCGTCACAGGTATTTGTTCGGCGCAAAGTGCGTCGGGTGATGCTGCCAACTTA
CTGATTTAGTGTATGATGGTGTTTTTGAGGTGCTCCAGTGGCTTCTGTTTCTATCAGCTGTCCCTCCTGT
TCAGCTACTGACGGGGTGGTGCGTAACGGCAAAAGCACCGCCGGACATCAGCGCTAGCGGAGTGTATACT
GGCTTACTATGTTGGCACTGATGAGGGTGTCAGTGAAGTGCTTCATGTGGCAGGAGAAAAAAGGCTGCAC
CGGTGCGTCAGCAGAATATGTGATACAGGATATATTCCGCTTCCTCGCTCACTGACTCGCTACGCTCGGT
CGTTCGACTGCGGCGAGCGGAAATGGCTTACGAACGGGGCGGAGATTTCCTGGAAGATGCCAGGAAGATA
CTTAACAGGGAAGTGAGAGGGCCGCGGCAAAGCCGTTTTTCCATAGGCTCCGCCCCCCTGACAAGCATCA
CGAAATCTGACGCTCAAATCAGTGGTGGCGAAACCCGACAGGACTATAAAGATACCAGGCGTTTCCCCCT
GGCGGCTCCCTCGTGCGCTCTCCTGTTCCTGCCTTTCGGTTTACCGGTGTCATTCCGCTGTTATGGCCGC
GTTTGTCTCATTCCACGCCTGACACTCAGTTCCGGGTAGGCAGTTCGCTCCAAGCTGGACTGTATGCACG
AACCCCCCGTTCAGTCCGACCGCTGCGCCTTATCCGGTAACTATCGTCTTGAGTCCAACCCGGAAAGACA
TGCAAAAGCACCACTGGCAGCAGCCACTGGTAATTGATTTAGAGGAGTTAGTCTTGAAGTCATGCGCCGG
TTAAGGCTAAACTGAAAGGACAAGTTTTGGTGACTGCGCTCCTCCAAGCCAGTTACCTCGGTTCAAAGAG
TTGGTAGCTCAGAGAACCTTCGAAAAACCGCCCTGCAAGGCGGTTTTTTCGTTTTCAGAGCAAGAGATTA
CGCGCAGACCAAAACGATCTCAAGAAGATCATCTTATTAATCAGATAAAATATTTCTAGATTTCAGTGCA
ATTTATCTCTTCAAATGTAGCACCTGAAGTCAGCCCCATACGATATAAGTTGTAATTCTCATGTTTGACA
GCTTATCATCGATAAGCTTGCAATTTATCTCTTCAAATGTAGCACCTGAAGTCAGCCCCATACGATATAA
GTTGTAATTCTCATGTTAGTCATGCCCCGCGCCCACCGGAAGGAGCTGACTGGGTTGAAGGCTCTCAAGG
GCATCGGTCGAGATCCCGGTGCCTAATGAGTGAGCTAACTTACATTAATTGCGTTGCGCTCACTGCCCGC
TTTCCAGTCGGGAAACCTGTCGTGCCAGCTGCATTAATGAATCGGCCAACGCGCGGGGAGAGGCGGTTTG
CGTATTGGGCGCCAGGGTGGTTTTTCTTTTCACCAGTGAGACGGGCAACAGCTGATTGCCCTTCACCGCC
TGGCCCTGAGAGAGTTGCAGCAAGCGGTCCACGCTGGTTTGCCCCAGCAGGCGAAAATCCTGTTTGATGG
TGGTTAACGGCGGGATATAACATGAGCTGTCTTCGGTATCGTCGTATCCCACTACCGAGATGTCCGCACC
AACGCGCAGCCCGGACTCGGTAATGGCGCGCATTGCGCCCAGCGCCATCTGATCGTTGGCAACCAGCATC
GCAGTGGGAACGATGCCCTCATTCAGCATTTGCATGGTTTGTTGAAAACCGGACATGGCACTCCAGTCGC
CTTCCCGTTCCGCTATCGGCTGAATTTGATTGCGAGTGAGATATTTATGCCAGCCAGCCAGACGCAGACG
CGCCGAGACAGAACTTAATGGGCCCGCTAACAGCGCGATTTGCTGGTGACCCAATGCGACCAGATGCTCC
ACGCCCAGTCGCGTACCGTCTTCATGGGAGAAAATAATACTGTTGATGGGTGTCTGGTCAGAGACATCAA
GAAATAACGCCGGAACATTAGTGCAGGCAGCTTCCACAGCAATGGCATCCTGGTCATCCAGCGGATAGTT
AATGATCAGCCCACTGACGCGTTGCGCGAGAAGATTGTGCACCGCCGCTTTACAGGCTTCGACGCCGCTT
CGTTCTACCATCGACACCACCACGCTGGCACCCAGTTGATCGGCGCGAGATTTAATCGCCGCGACAATTT
GCGACGGCGCGTGCAGGGCCAGACTGGAGGTGGCAACGCCAATCAGCAACGACTGTTTGCCCGCCAGTTG
TTGTGCCACGCGGTTGGGAATGTAATTCAGCTCCGCCATCGCCGCTTCCACTTTTTCCCGCGTTTTCGCA
GAAACGTGGCTGGCCTGGTTCACCACGCGGGAAACGGTCTGATAAGAGACACCGGCATACTCTGCGACAT
CGTATAACGTTACTGGTTTCACATTCACCACCCTGAATTGACTCTCTTCCGGGCGCTATCATGCCATACC
GCGAAAGGTTTTGCGCCATTCGATGGTGTCCGGGATCTCGACGCTCTCCCTTATGCGACTCCTGCATTAG
GGAGCTGTTGACAATTAATCATCGGCTCGTATAATGTGTGGAATTGTGAGCGGATAACAATTTCACAAAG
GAGGTGCGGCCGCATGGCAAGCAGTAACTTGATTAAACAATTGCAAGAGCGGGGGCTGGTAGCCCAGGTG
ACGGACGAGGAAGCGTTAGCAGAGCGACTGGCGCAAGGCCCGATCGCGCTCGTGTGCGGCTTCGATCCTA
CCGCTGACAGCTTGCATTTGGGGCATCTTGTTCCATTGTTATGCCTGAAACGCTTCCAGCAGGCGGGCCA
CAAGCCGGTTGCGCTGGTAGGCGGCGCGACGGGTCTGATTGGCGACCCGAGCTTCAAAGCTGCCGAGCGT
AAGCTGAACACCGAAGAAACTGTTCAGGAGTGGGTGGACAAAATCCGTAAGCAGGTTGCCCCGTTCCTCG
ATTTCGACTGTGGAGAAAACTCTGCTATCGCGGCGAACAACTATGACTGGTTCGGCAATATGAATGTGCT
GACCTTCCTGCGCGATATTGGCAAACACTTCTCCGTTAACCAGATGATCAACAAAGAAGCGGTTAAGCAG
CGTCTCAACCGTGAAGGTCAGGGGATTTCGTTCACTGAGTTTTCCTACAACCTGTTGCAGGGTTATAGTA
TGGCCTGTGCGAACAAACAGTACGGTGTGGTGCTGCAAATTGGTGGTTCTGACCAGTGGGGTAACATCAC
TTCTGGTATCGACCTGACCCGTCGTCTGCATCAGAATCAGGTGTTTGGCCTGACCGTTCCGCTGATCACT
AAAGCAGATGGCACCAAATTTGGTAAAACTGAAGGCGGCGCAGTCTGGTTAGATCCGAAGAAAACCAGCC
CGTACAAATTCTACCAGTTCTGGATCAACACTGCGCGTGCCGACGTTTACCGCTTCCTGAAGTTCTTCAC
CTTTATGAGCATTGAAGAGATCAACGCCCTGGAAGAAGAAGATAAAAACAGCGGTAAAGCACCGCGCGCC
CAGTATGTACTGGCGGAGCAGGTGACTCGTCTGGTTCACGGTGAAGAAGGTTTACAGGCGGCAAAACGTA
TTACCGAATGCCTGTTCAGCGGTTCTTTGAGTGCGCTGAGTGAAGCGGACTTCGAACAGCTGGCGCAGGA
CGGCGTACCGATGGTTGAGATGGAAAAGGGCGCAGACCTGATGCAGGCACTGGTCGATTCTGAACTGCAA
CCTTCCCGTGGTCAGGCACGTAAAACTATCGCCTCCAATGCCATCACCATTAACGGTGAAAAACAGTCCG
ATCCTGAATACTTCTTTAAAGAAGAAGATCGTCTGTTTGGTCGTTTTACCTTACTGCGTCGCGGTAAAAA
GAATTACTGTCTGATTTGCTGGAAATAAGCGGCCGCGTTTAAACGGTCTCCAGCTTGGCTGTTTTGGCGG
ATGAGAGAAGATTTTCAGCCTGATACAGATTAAATCAGAACGCAGAAGCGGTCTGATAAAACAGAATTTG
CCTGGCGGCAGTAGCGCGGTGGTCCCACCTGACCCCATGCCGAACTCAGAAGTGAAACGCCGTAGCGCCG
ATGGTAGTGTGGGGTCTCCCCATGCGAGAGTAGGGAACTGCCAGGCATCAAATAAAACGAAAGGCTCAGT
CGAAAGACTGGGCCTTGTTTGTGAGCTCCCGGTCATCAATCATCCCCATAATCCTTGTTAGCCTGCAGCG
CCGCTTCTTTGAGCGAACGATCAAAAATAAGTGGCGCCCCATC
Features (pLannotate 1.2.2; 16 found; start..end, strand, type, name):
     48..133     +  tRNA           supF (fragment): E. coli amber-suppressor tyrosine tRNA
    290..949     -  CDS            CmR: chloramphenicol acetyltransferase; cat; confers resistance to chloramphenicol
    950..1052    -  promoter       cat promoter: promoter of the E. coli cat gene encoding chloramphenicol acetyltransferase
   1173..1316    +  mobile_element IS1 (fragment): prokaryotic transposable element IS1
   1435..1490    -  rep_origin     RSF ori (fragment): Plasmids containing the RSF 1030 origin of replication can be propagated in E. coli cells that contain additional plasmids with compatible origins.
   1578..2123    -  rep_origin     p15A ori: Plasmids containing the medium-copy-number p15A origin of replication can be propagated in E. coli cells that contain a second plasmid with the ColE1 origin.
   2235..2259    +  promoter       tet promoter (fragment): E. coli promoter for tetracycline efflux protein gene
   2327..2391    -  CDS            TcR (fragment): tetracycline efflux protein; tet; confers resistance to tetracycline
   2406..2427    -  protein_bind   CAP binding site: CAP binding activates transcription in the presence of cAMP. E. coli catabolite activator protein
   2440..3522    -  CDS            lacI: lac repressor; lacI; The lac repressor binds to the lac operator to inhibit transcription in E. coli. This inhibition can be relieved by adding lactose or isopropyl-β-D-thiogalactopyranoside (IPTG).
   3523..3600    -  promoter       lacI promoter: lacI
   3648..3676    +  promoter       tac promoter: strong E. coli promoter; hybrid between the trp and lac UV5 promoters
   3684..3700    +  protein_bind   lac operator: The lac repressor binds to the lac operator to inhibit transcription in E. coli. This inhibition can be relieved by adding lactose or isopropyl-β-D-thiogalactopyranoside (IPTG). lac repressor encoded by lacI
   3724..4995    +  CDS            tyrS: SYY_ECOLI - Experimental evidence at protein level: Swiss-Prot protein existence level 1. Catalyzes the attachment of L-tyrosine to tRNA(Tyr) in a two- step reaction: tyrosine is first activated by ATP to form Tyr-AMP and then transferred to the acceptor end of tRNA(Tyr) (PubMed:4292198, PubMed:4579631). Can also mischarge tRNA(Tyr) with D-tyrosine, leading to the formation of D-tyrosyl-tRNA(Tyr), which can be hydrolyzed by the D-aminoacyl-tRNA deacylase (PubMed:4292198). In vitro, can also use the non-natural amino acid azatyrosine (PubMed:11006270). From Escherichia coli (strain K12).
   5110..5225    +  ncRNA          5S rRNA: Accession: RF00001 - 5S ribosomal RNA
   5229..5266    +  terminator     rrnB T1 terminator (fragment): transcription terminator T1 from the E. coli rrnB gene
