[The description below was written by a language model from this plasmid's Addgene catalogue record and pLannotate feature annotations shown in this document.]
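Description:
pEVOL-tac-EcTyrRS-VSMA*-lpp-tRNA_CUA^EcTyr is a low-copy bacterial expression plasmid of about 5.4 kb, built on the pEVOL-tac backbone, for genetic code expansion in Escherichia coli. It replicates from a p15A origin, which is compatible with ColE1-type plasmids, so a separate reporter or target-protein plasmid can be carried alongside it. Selection is by chloramphenicol, through a cat gene driven by its own promoter. The feature table also picks up short fragments of IS1, an RSF origin, and the tetracycline promoter and resistance gene. These appear to be backbone remnants rather than functional parts.

The payload is an engineered aminoacyl-tRNA synthetase/suppressor tRNA pair derived from E. coli's own tyrosyl system. The 1272 bp tyrS coding sequence carries the substitutions Y37V, D167G, D182S, F183M, L186A and D265R (the "VSMA*" variant). It is expressed from a tac promoter with a lac operator, and a plasmid-borne lacI cassette makes this expression IPTG-inducible. A 5S rRNA segment and an rrnB T1 terminator fragment lie downstream of the gene. The partner tRNA is an amber-suppressing tyrosine tRNA with a CUA anticodon, annotated as a supF-like fragment. The plasmid name indicates it is driven by the lpp promoter, although that promoter is not annotated in the table.

Together, the two components decode UAG stop codons to insert a noncanonical amino acid, but the record does not say which substrates the variant accepts. Because the pair is native to E. coli, the plasmid is meant to be propagated and used in the specialised ATMY strains named in the record. Depositor notes indicate that these strains carry an additional plasmid, which has to be separated from this one after propagation.
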