Addgene plasmid #218766: pEVOL-tac-EcTyrRS-VSMA*-lpp-tRNA_CUA^EcTyr
Purpose: encodes EcTyrRS-VSMA* and EcTyr-tRNA-TAG
Depositing lab: Abhishek Chatterjee. Depositing organization: Boston College. Publication: Native Aminoacyl-tRNA Synthetase/tRNA Pair Drives Highly Efficient Noncanonical Amino Acid Incorporation in Escherichia coli. Ficaretta ED, Singha Roy SJ, Voss L, Chatterjee A. ACS Chem Biol. 2024 Jun 24. doi: 10.1021/acschembio.4c00221. PubMed 38913984.
Backbone
  Vector backbone: pEVOL-tac
  Backbone size w/o insert (bp): 4091
  Vector type: Bacterial Expression
Growth in bacteria
  Bacterial resistance: Chloramphenicol, 25 μg/mL
  Growth temperature: 37°C
  Growth strain: ATMY5
  Growth instructions: This plasmid can be grown in either ATMY1, ATMY5, or ATMY-C321 strains (Addgene #218770, 218773, or 218774)
  Copy number: Low Copy
Gene/Insert
  Gene/Insert name: EcTyrRS-VSMA*
  Species: E. coli
  Insert size (bp): 1272
  Mutation: Y37V, D167G, D182S, F183M, L186A, D265R
  Promoter: tacI
  Cloning method: Restriction Enzyme; 5′ cloning site unknown (unknown if destroyed)
Terms and licenses: Academic/Nonprofit Terms; Industry Terms: Not Available to Industry
Depositor comments: EcY-tRNA-TAG After the plasmids are propagated, they need to be gel purified by agarose gel because the ATM strains contain a plasmid in their genome.
How to cite: pEVOL-tac-EcTyrRS-VSMA*-lpp-tRNA_CUA^EcTyr was a gift from Abhishek Chatterjee (Addgene plasmid # 218766 ; http://n2t.net/addgene:218766 ; RRID:Addgene_218766)
