>Addgene plasmid #218766 | pEVOL-tac-EcTyrRS-VSMA*-lpp-tRNA_CUA^EcTyr | depositor partial sequence | sequence record 426649 | EcTyrRS-VSMA*
ATGGCAAGCAGTAACTTGATTAAACAATTGCAAGAGCGGGGGCTGGTAGCCCAGGTGACGGACGAGGAAG
CGTTAGCAGAGCGACTGGCGCAAGGCCCGATCGCGCTCGTGTGCGGCTTCGATCCTACCGCTGACAGCTT
GCATTTGGGGCATCTTGTTCCATTGTTATGCCTGAAACGCTTCCAGCAGGCGGGCCACAAGCCGGTTGCG
CTGGTAGGCGGCGCGACGGGTCTGATTGGCGACCCGAGCTTCAAAGCTGCCGAGCGTAAGCTGAACACCG
AAGAAACTGTTCAGGAGTGGGTGGACAAAATCCGTAAGCAGGTTGCCCCGTTCCTCGATTTCGACTGTGG
AGAAAACTCTGCTATCGCGGCGAACAACTATGACTGGTTCGGCAATATGAATGTGCTGACCTTCCTGCGC
GATATTGGCAAACACTTCTCCGTTAACCAGATGATCAACAAAGAAGCGGTTAAGCAGCGTCTCAACCGTG
AAGGTCAGGGGATTTCGTTCACTGAGTTTTCCTACAACCTGTTGCAGGGTTATAGTATGGCCTGTGCGAA
CAAACAGTACGGTGTGGTGCTGCAAATTGGTGGTTCTGACCAGTGGGGTAACATCACTTCTGGTATCGAC
CTGACCCGTCGTCTGCATCAGAATCAGGTGTTTGGCCTGACCGTTCCGCTGATCACTAAAGCAGATGGCA
CCAAATTTGGTAAAACTGAAGGCGGCGCAGTCTGGTTAGATCCGAAGAAAACCAGCCCGTACAAATTCTA
CCAGTTCTGGATCAACACTGCGCGTGCCGACGTTTACCGCTTCCTGAAGTTCTTCACCTTTATGAGCATT
GAAGAGATCAACGCCCTGGAAGAAGAAGATAAAAACAGCGGTAAAGCACCGCGCGCCCAGTATGTACTGG
CGGAGCAGGTGACTCGTCTGGTTCACGGTGAAGAAGGTTTACAGGCGGCAAAACGTATTACCGAATGCCT
GTTCAGCGGTTCTTTGAGTGCGCTGAGTGAAGCGGACTTCGAACAGCTGGCGCAGGACGGCGTACCGATG
GTTGAGATGGAAAAGGGCGCAGACCTGATGCAGGCACTGGTCGATTCTGAACTGCAACCTTCCCGTGGTC
AGGCACGTAAAACTATCGCCTCCAATGCCATCACCATTAACGGTGAAAAACAGTCCGATCCTGAATACTT
CTTTAAAGAAGAAGATCGTCTGTTTGGTCGTTTTACCTTACTGCGTCGCGGTAAAAAGAATTACTGTCTG
ATTTGCTGGAAA
