>Addgene plasmid #218766 | pEVOL-tac-EcTyrRS-VSMA*-lpp-tRNA_CUA^EcTyr | depositor partial sequence | sequence record 426650 | EcY-tRNA-TAG
GGTGGGGTTCCCGAGCGGCCAAAGGGAGCAGACTCTAAATCTGCCGTCATCGACTTCGAAGGTTCGAATC
CTTCCCCCACCACCA
